Addgene plasmid #51610: pMSCVpuro-mAIM2-PYD-EGFP
Purpose: Express GFP-tagged PYD of mAIM2 in mammalian cells
Depositing lab: Emad Alnemri. Depositing organization: Thomas Jefferson University. Publication: AIM2 activates the inflammasome and cell death in response to cytoplasmic DNA. Fernandes-Alnemri T, Yu JW, Datta P, Wu J, Alnemri ES. Nature. 2009 Mar 26;458(7237):509-13. doi: 10.1038/nature07710. Epub 2009 Jan 21. PubMed 19158676.
Backbone
  Vector backbone: pMSCVpuro
  Backbone manufacturer: clontech
  Backbone size w/o insert (bp): 6264
  Total vector size (bp): 7269
  Vector type: Mammalian Expression, Retroviral
  Selectable markers: Puromycin
Growth in bacteria
  Bacterial resistance: Ampicillin, 100 μg/mL
  Growth temperature: 37°C
  Growth strain: DH5alpha
  Copy number: Unknown
Gene/Insert
  Gene/Insert name: Aim2
  Species: M. musculus (mouse)
  Insert size (bp): 300
  Mutation: deletion of HIN domain
  Entrez Gene: Aim2 (a.k.a. Gm1313, Ifi210)
  Promoter: MESV
  Tag / fusion protein: EGFP (C terminal on insert)
  Cloning method: Unknown
  Sequencing primers: 5′ 5' MSCV primer; 3′ 3' MSCV primer
Terms and licenses: Academic/Nonprofit Terms; Industry Terms: Not Available to Industry
How to cite: pMSCVpuro-mAIM2-PYD-EGFP was a gift from Emad Alnemri (Addgene plasmid # 51610 ; http://n2t.net/addgene:51610 ; RRID:Addgene_51610)
