[The description below was written by a language model from this plasmid's Addgene catalogue record and pLannotate feature annotations shown in this document.]
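Description:
pMSCVpuro-mAIM2-PYD-EGFP is a 7,269 bp gammaretroviral expression plasmid built on the pMSCVpuro (murine stem cell virus) backbone and designed to express a GFP-tagged pyrin domain of mouse AIM2 in mammalian cells. It is propagated in E. coli through a high-copy ColE1/pUC-type origin and selected with ampicillin via the β-lactamase gene. Short fragments annotated as lacI, lacZα, rop, bom, TcR and env are non-functional remnants of earlier cloning vectors rather than working parts.

The retroviral cassette is flanked by 5' and 3' long terminal repeats from murine embryonic stem cell virus. The 5' LTR, which spans the plasmid numbering origin, serves as the promoter for the insert. Downstream of it lie the MESV Ψ packaging signal and a truncated, start-codon-deficient gag segment, which together promote encapsidation of the transcript when gag, pol and env are supplied in trans by packaging cells. The insert is a roughly 300 bp fragment of mouse Aim2 from which the DNA-binding HIN domain has been deleted, leaving the N-terminal PYD. It is fused at its C terminus to EGFP. The feature coordinates show the Aim2 and EGFP annotations overlapping slightly at the junction, consistent with a continuous fusion reading frame. A mouse PGK promoter then drives the puromycin N-acetyltransferase gene, allowing selection of transfected or stably transduced cells.

AIM2 senses cytosolic double-stranded DNA and signals through its PYD to the adaptor PYCARD to assemble a caspase-1-activating inflammasome. This construct therefore suits studies that visualise the isolated PYD and probe its interactions or signalling independently of DNA binding.
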