Features (pLannotate 1.2.2; 20 found; start..end, strand, type, name):
    579..920     +  misc_feature   MESV Ψ: packaging signal of murine embryonic stem cell virus
    987..1403    +  CDS            gag (truncated): truncated Moloney murine leukemia virus (MMLV) gag gene lacking the start codon
   1416..1730    +  CDS            Aim2 (fragment): AIM2_MOUSE - Also known as Gm1313, Ifi210. Experimental evidence at protein level: Swiss-Prot protein existence level 1. Involved in innate immune response by recognizing cytosolic double-stranded DNA and inducing caspase-1-activating inflammasome formation in macrophages. Upon binding to DNA is thought to undergo oligomerization and to associate with PYCARD initiating the recruitment of caspase-1 precusrsor and processing of interleukin-1 beta and interleukin-18. Detects cytosolic dsDNA of viral and bacterial origin in a non-sequence-specific manner. Can also trigger PYCARD-dependent, caspase
   1716..2432    +  CDS            EGFP: the original enhanced GFP (Yang et al., 1996) mammalian codon-optimized
   2443..2942    +  promoter       PGK promoter: mouse phosphoglycerate kinase 1 promoter
   2963..3562    +  CDS            PuroR: puromycin N-acetyltransferase; pac from Streptomyces alboniger; confers resistance to puromycin
   3662..4176    +  LTR            3' LTR: 3' long terminal repeat from murine embryonic stem cell virus
   4338..4354    -  protein_bind   lac operator: The lac repressor binds to the lac operator to inhibit transcription in E. coli. This inhibition can be relieved by adding lactose or isopropyl-β-D-thiogalactopyranoside (IPTG). lac repressor encoded by lacI
   4362..4392    -  promoter       lac promoter: promoter for the E. coli lac operon
   4407..4428    -  protein_bind   CAP binding site: CAP binding activates transcription in the presence of cAMP. E. coli catabolite activator protein
   4441..4533    -  CDS            lacI (fragment): lac repressor; lacI; The lac repressor binds to the lac operator to inhibit transcription in E. coli. This inhibition can be relieved by adding lactose or isopropyl-β-D-thiogalactopyranoside (IPTG).
   4716..5304    -  rep_origin     ori: high-copy-number ColE1/pMB1/pBR322/pUC origin of replication
   5475..6335    -  CDS            AmpR: β-lactamase; bla; confers resistance to ampicillin, carbenicillin, and related antibiotics
   6336..6440    -  promoter       AmpR promoter: bla
   6535..6570    +  CDS            rop (fragment): Rop protein, which maintains plasmids at low copy number; rop
   6672..6771    +  misc_feature   bom (fragment): basis of mobility region from pBR322
   6777..6926    -  CDS            lacZα (fragment): LacZα fragment of β-galactosidase; lacZ fragment
   6926..7127    -  CDS            TcR (fragment): tetracycline efflux protein; tet; confers resistance to tetracycline
   7128..7226    +  CDS            env (fragment): murine leukemia virus gPr80 envelope polyprotein precursor; env; proteolytically cleaved into gp70SU and p15TM subunits
   7268..515     +  LTR            5' LTR (across the origin): 5' long terminal repeat from murine embryonic stem cell virus
>Addgene plasmid #51610 | pMSCVpuro-mAIM2-PYD-EGFP | depositor full sequence | sequence record 78895 | pMSCVpuro-mAIM2-PYD-EGFP sequence 7269 bps
TGAAAGACCCCACCTGTAGGTTTGGCAAGCTAGCTTAAGTAACGCCATTTTGCAAGGCATGGAAAATACA
TAACTGAGAATAGAGAAGTTCAGATCAAGGTTAGGAACAGAGAGACAGCAGAATATGGGCCAAACAGGAT
ATCTGTGGTAAGCAGTTCCTGCCCCGGCTCAGGGCCAAGAACAGATGGTCCCCAGATGCGGTCCCGCCCT
CAGCAGTTTCTAGAGAACCATCAGATGTTTCCAGGGTGCCCCAAGGACCTGAAATGACCCTGTGCCTTAT
TTGAACTAACCAATCAGTTCGCTTCTCGCTTCTGTTCGCGCGCTTCTGCTCCCCGAGCTCAATAAAAGAG
CCCACAACCCCTCACTCGGCGCGCCAGTCCTCCGATAGACTGCGTCGCCCGGGTACCCGTATTCCCAATA
AAGCCTCTTGCTGTTTGCATCCGAATCGTGGACTCGCTGATCCTTGGGAGGGTCTCCTCAGATTGATTGA
CTGCCCACCTCGGGGGTCTTTCATTTGGAGGTTCCACCGAGATTTGGAGACCCCTGCCCAGGGACCACCG
ACCCCCCCGCCGGGAGGTAAGCTGGCCAGCGGTCGTTTCGTGTCTGTCTCTGTCTTTGTGCGTGTTTGTG
CCGGCATCTAATGTTTGCGCCTGCGTCTGTACTAGTTAGCTAACTAGCTCTGTATCTGGCGGACCCGTGG
TGGAACTGACGAGTTCTGAACACCCGGCCGCAACCCTGGGAGACGTCCCAGGGACTTTGGGGGCCGTTTT
TGTGGCCCGACCTGAGGAAGGGAGTCGATGTGGAATCCGACCCCGTCAGGATATGTGGTTCTGGTAGGAG
ACGAGAACCTAAAACAGTTCCCGCCTCCGTCTGAATTTTTGCTTTCGGTTTGGAACCGAAGCCGCGCGTC
TTGTCTGCTGCAGCGCTGCAGCATCGTTCTGTGTTGTCTCTGTCTGACTGTGTTTCTGTATTTGTCTGAA
AATTAGGGCCAGACTGTTACCACTCCCTTAAGTTTGACCTTAGGTCACTGGAAAGATGTCGAGCGGATCG
CTCACAACCAGTCGGTAGATGTCAAGAAGAGACGTTGGGTTACCTTCTGCTCTGCAGAATGGCCAACCTT
TAACGTCGGATGGCCGCGAGACGGCACCTTTAACCGAGACCTCATCACCCAGGTTAAGATCAAGGTCTTT
TCACCTGGCCCGCATGGACACCCAGACCAGGTCCCCTACATCGTGACCTGGGAAGCCTTGGCTTTTGACC
CCCCTCCCTGGGTCAAGCCCTTTGTACACCCTAAGCCTCCGCCTCCTCTTCCTCCATCCGCCCCGTCTCT
CCCCCTTGAACCTCCTCGTTCGACCCCGCCTCGATCCTCCCTTTATCCAGCCCTCACTCCTTCTCTAGGC
GCCGGAATTAGATCCATGGAGAGTGAGTACCGGGAAATGCTGTTGTTGACCGGCCTGGACCACATCACGG
AGGAAGAACTGAAACGGTTCAAGTACTTTGCTTTGACTGAGTTTCAGATTGCCAGGAGCACACTCGACGT
GGCAGATAGGACAGAGTTAGCTGACCACCTGATTCAAAGTGCAGGTGCGGCGTCTGCAGTGACCAAGGCC
ATTAATATTTTCCAGAAGTTGAATTATATGCATATTGCAAATGCTCTTGAAGAGAAAAAGAAAGAAGCTG
AACGTAAACTCATGACCAATACAAAGAAGAGAGGAGTGAGCAAGGGCGAGGAGCTGTTCACCGGGGTGGT
GCCCATCCTGGTCGAGCTGGACGGCGACGTAAACGGCCACAAGTTCAGCGTGTCCGGCGAGGGCGAGGGC
GATGCCACCTACGGCAAGCTGACCCTGAAGTTCATCTGCACCACCGGCAAGCTGCCCGTGCCCTGGCCCA
CCCTCGTGACCACCCTGACCTACGGCGTGCAGTGCTTCAGCCGCTACCCCGACCACATGAAGCAGCACGA
CTTCTTCAAGTCCGCCATGCCCGAAGGCTACGTCCAGGAGCGCACCATCTTCTTCAAGGACGACGGCAAC
TACAAGACCCGCGCCGAGGTGAAGTTCGAGGGCGACACCCTGGTGAACCGCATCGAGCTGAAGGGCATCG
ACTTCAAGGAGGACGGCAACATCCTGGGGCACAAGCTGGAGTACAACTACAACAGCCACAACGTCTATAT
CATGGCCGACAAGCAGAAGAACGGCATCAAGGTGAACTTCAAGATCCGCCACAACATCGAGGACGGCAGC
GTGCAGCTCGCCGACCACTACCAGCAGAACACCCCCATCGGCGACGGCCCCGTGCTGCTGCCCGACAACC
ACTACCTGAGCACCCAGTCCGCCCTGAGCAAAGACCCCAACGAGAAGCGCGATCACATGGTCCTGCTGGA
GTTCGTGACCGCCGCCGGGATCACTCTCGGCATGGACGAGCTGTACAAGTAAGAATTCTACCGGGTAGGG
GAGGCGCTTTTCCCAAGGCAGTCTGGAGCATGCGCTTTAGCAGCCCCGCTGGGCACTTGGCGCTACACAA
GTGGCCTCTGGCCTCGCACACATTCCACATCCACCGGTAGGCGCCAACCGGCTCCGTTCTTTGGTGGCCC
CTTCGCGCCACCTTCTACTCCTCCCCTAGTCAGGAAGTTCCCCCCCGCCCCGCAGCTCGCGTCGTGCAGG
ACGTGACAAATGGAAGTAGCACGTCTCACTAGTCTCGTGCAGATGGACAGCACCGCTGAGCAATGGAAGC
GGGTAGGCCTTTGGGGCAGCGGCCAATAGCAGCTTTGCTCCTTCGCTTTCTGGGCTCAGAGGCTGGGAAG
GGGTGGGTCCGGGGGCGGGCTCAGGGGCGGGCTCAGGGGCGGGGCGGGCGCCCGAAGGTCCTCCGGAGGC
CCGGCATTCTGCACGCTTCAAAAGCGCACGTCTGCCGCGCTGTTCTCCTCTTCCTCATCTCCGGGCCTTT
CGACCTGCAGCCCAAGCTTACCATGACCGAGTACAAGCCCACGGTGCGCCTCGCCACCCGCGACGACGTC
CCCAGGGCCGTACGCACCCTCGCCGCCGCGTTCGCCGACTACCCCGCCACGCGCCACACCGTCGATCCGG
ACCGCCACATCGAGCGGGTCACCGAGCTGCAAGAACTCTTCCTCACGCGCGTCGGGCTCGACATCGGCAA
GGTGTGGGTCGCGGACGACGGCGCCGCGGTGGCGGTCTGGACCACGCCGGAGAGCGTCGAAGCGGGGGCG
GTGTTCGCCGAGATCGGCCCGCGCATGGCCGAGTTGAGCGGTTCCCGGCTGGCCGCGCAGCAACAGATGG
AAGGCCTCCTGGCGCCGCACCGGCCCAAGGAGCCCGCGTGGTTCCTGGCCACCGTCGGCGTCTCGCCCGA
CCACCAGGGCAAGGGTCTGGGCAGCGCCGTCGTGCTCCCCGGAGTGGAGGCGGCCGAGCGCGCCGGGGTG
CCCGCCTTCCTGGAGACCTCCGCGCCCCGCAACCTCCCCTTCTACGAGCGGCTCGGCTTCACCGTCACCG
CCGACGTCGAGGTGCCCGAAGGACCGCGCACCTGGTGCATGACCCGCAAGCCCGGTGCCTGACGCCCGCC
CCACGACCCGCAGCGCCCGACCGAAAGGAGCGCACGACCCCATGCATCGATAAAATAAAAGATTTTATTT
AGTCTCCAGAAAAAGGGGGGAATGAAAGACCCCACCTGTAGGTTTGGCAAGCTAGCTTAAGTAACGCCAT
TTTGCAAGGCATGGAAAATACATAACTGAGAATAGAGAAGTTCAGATCAAGGTTAGGAACAGAGAGACAG
CAGAATATGGGCCAAACAGGATATCTGTGGTAAGCAGTTCCTGCCCCGGCTCAGGGCCAAGAACAGATGG
TCCCCAGATGCGGTCCCGCCCTCAGCAGTTTCTAGAGAACCATCAGATGTTTCCAGGGTGCCCCAAGGAC
CTGAAATGACCCTGTGCCTTATTTGAACTAACCAATCAGTTCGCTTCTCGCTTCTGTTCGCGCGCTTCTG
CTCCCCGAGCTCAATAAAAGAGCCCACAACCCCTCACTCGGCGCGCCAGTCCTCCGATAGACTGCGTCGC
CCGGGTACCCGTGTATCCAATAAACCCTCTTGCAGTTGCATCCGACTTGTGGTCTCGCTGTTCCTTGGGA
GGGTCTCCTCTGAGTGATTGACTACCCGTCAGCGGGGGTCTTTCATGGGTAACAGTTTCTTGAAGTTGGA
GAACAACATTCTGAGGGTAGGAGTCGAATATTAAGTAATCCTGACTCAATTAGCCACTGTTTTGAATCCA
CATACTCCAATACTCCTGAAATAGTTCATTATGGACAGCGCAGAAAGAGCTGGGGAGAATTGTGAAATTG
TTATCCGCTCACAATTCCACACAACATACGAGCCGGAAGCATAAAGTGTAAAGCCTGGGGTGCCTAATGA
GTGAGCTAACTCACATTAATTGCGTTGCGCTCACTGCCCGCTTTCCAGTCGGGAAACCTGTCGTGCCAGC
TGCATTAATGAATCGGCCAACGCGCGGGGAGAGGCGGTTTGCGTATTGGGCGCTCTTCCGCTTCCTCGCT
CACTGACTCGCTGCGCTCGGTCGTTCGGCTGCGGCGAGCGGTATCAGCTCACTCAAAGGCGGTAATACGG
TTATCCACAGAATCAGGGGATAACGCAGGAAAGAACATGTGAGCAAAAGGCCAGCAAAAGGCCAGGAACC
GTAAAAAGGCCGCGTTGCTGGCGTTTTTCCATAGGCTCCGCCCCCCTGACGAGCATCACAAAAATCGACG
CTCAAGTCAGAGGTGGCGAAACCCGACAGGACTATAAAGATACCAGGCGTTTCCCCCTGGAAGCTCCCTC
GTGCGCTCTCCTGTTCCGACCCTGCCGCTTACCGGATACCTGTCCGCCTTTCTCCCTTCGGGAAGCGTGG
CGCTTTCTCATAGCTCACGCTGTAGGTATCTCAGTTCGGTGTAGGTCGTTCGCTCCAAGCTGGGCTGTGT
GCACGAACCCCCCGTTCAGCCCGACCGCTGCGCCTTATCCGGTAACTATCGTCTTGAGTCCAACCCGGTA
AGACACGACTTATCGCCACTGGCAGCAGCCACTGGTAACAGGATTAGCAGAGCGAGGTATGTAGGCGGTG
CTACAGAGTTCTTGAAGTGGTGGCCTAACTACGGCTACACTAGAAGAACAGTATTTGGTATCTGCGCTCT
GCTGAAGCCAGTTACCTTCGGAAAAAGAGTTGGTAGCTCTTGATCCGGCAAACAAACCACCGCTGGTAGC
GGTGGTTTTTTTGTTTGCAAGCAGCAGATTACGCGCAGAAAAAAAGGATCTCAAGAAGATCCTTTGATCT
TTTCTACGGGGTCTGACGCTCAGTGGAACGAAAACTCACGTTAAGGGATTTTGGTCATGAGATTATCAAA
AAGGATCTTCACCTAGATCCTTTTAAATTAAAAATGAAGTTTTAAATCAATCTAAAGTATATATGAGTAA
ACTTGGTCTGACAGTTACCAATGCTTAATCAGTGAGGCACCTATCTCAGCGATCTGTCTATTTCGTTCAT
CCATAGTTGCCTGACTCCCCGTCGTGTAGATAACTACGATACGGGAGGGCTTACCATCTGGCCCCAGTGC
TGCAATGATACCGCGAGACCCACGCTCACCGGCTCCAGATTTATCAGCAATAAACCAGCCAGCCGGAAGG
GCCGAGCGCAGAAGTGGTCCTGCAACTTTATCCGCCTCCATCCAGTCTATTAATTGTTGCCGGGAAGCTA
GAGTAAGTAGTTCGCCAGTTAATAGTTTGCGCAACGTTGTTGCCATTGCTACAGGCATCGTGGTGTCACG
CTCGTCGTTTGGTATGGCTTCATTCAGCTCCGGTTCCCAACGATCAAGGCGAGTTACATGATCCCCCATG
TTGTGCAAAAAAGCGGTTAGCTCCTTCGGTCCTCCGATCGTTGTCAGAAGTAAGTTGGCCGCAGTGTTAT
CACTCATGGTTATGGCAGCACTGCATAATTCTCTTACTGTCATGCCATCCGTAAGATGCTTTTCTGTGAC
TGGTGAGTACTCAACCAAGTCATTCTGAGAATAGTGTATGCGGCGACCGAGTTGCTCTTGCCCGGCGTCA
ATACGGGATAATACCGCGCCACATAGCAGAACTTTAAAAGTGCTCATCATTGGAAAACGTTCTTCGGGGC
GAAAACTCTCAAGGATCTTACCGCTGTTGAGATCCAGTTCGATGTAACCCACTCGTGCACCCAACTGATC
TTCAGCATCTTTTACTTTCACCAGCGTTTCTGGGTGAGCAAAAACAGGAAGGCAAAATGCCGCAAAAAAG
GGAATAAGGGCGACACGGAAATGTTGAATACTCATACTCTTCCTTTTTCAATATTATTGAAGCATTTATC
AGGGTTATTGTCTCATGAGCGGATACATATTTGAATGTATTTAGAAAAATAAACAAATAGGGGTTCCGCG
CACATTTCCCCGAAAAGTGCCACCTGACGTCTAAGAAACCATTATTATCATGACATTAACCTATAAAAAT
AGGCGTATCACGAGGCCCTTTCGTCTCGCGCGTTTCGGTGATGACGGTGAAAACCTCTGACACATGCAGC
TCCCGGAGACGGTCACAGCTTGTCTGTAAGCGGATGCCGGGAGCAGACAAGCCCGTCAGGGCGCGTCAGC
GGGTGTTGGCGGGTGTCGGGGCTGGCTTAACTATGCGGCATCAGAGCAGATTGTACTGAGAGTGCACCAT
ATGCGGTGTGAAATACCGCACAGATGCGTAAGGAGAAAATACCGCATCAGGCGCCATTCGCCATTCAGGC
TGCGCAACTGTTGGGAAGGGCGATCGGTGCGGGCCTCTTCGCTATTACGCCAGCTGGCGAAAGGGGGATG
TGCTGCAAGGCGATTAAGTTGGGTAACGCCAGGGTTTTCCCAGTCACGACGTTGTAAAACGACGGCGCAA
GGAATGGTGCATGCAAGGAGATGGCGCCCAACAGTCCCCCGGCCACGGGGCCTGCCACCATACCCACGCC
GAAACAAGCGCTCATGAGCCCGAAGTGGCGAGCCCGATCTTCCCCATCGGTGATGTCGGCGATATAGGCG
CCAGCAACCGCACCTGTGGCGCCGGTGATGCCGGCCACGATGCGTCCGGCGTAGAGGCGATTAGTCCAAT
TTGTTAAAGACAGGATATCAGTGGTCCAGGCTCTAGTTTTGACTCAACAATATCACCAGCTGAAGCCTAT
AGAGTACGAGCCATAGATAAAATAAAAGATTTTATTTAGTCTCCAGAAAAAGGGGGGAA
