>Addgene plasmid #51610 | pMSCVpuro-mAIM2-PYD-EGFP | addgene partial sequence | sequence record 80864 | pBABE5 5'-CTTTATCCAGCCCTCAC-3'
CCATGGAGAGTGAGTACCGGGAAATGCTGTTGTTGACCGGCCTGGACCACATCACGGAGGAAGAACTGAA
ACGGTTCAAGTACTTTGCTTTGACTGAGTTTCAGATTGCCAGGAGCACACTCGACGTGGCAGATAGGACA
GAGTTAGCTGACCACCTGATTCAAAGTGCAGGTGCGGCGTCTGCAGTGACCAAGGCCATTAATATTTTCC
AGAAGTTGAATTATATGCATATTGCAAATGCTCTTGAAGAGAAAAAGAAAGAAGCTGAACGTAAACTCAT
GACCAATACAAAGAAGAGAGGAGTGAGCAAGGGCGAGGAGCTGTTCACCGGGGTGGTGCCCATCCTGGTC
GAGCTGGACGGCGACGTAAACGGCCACAAGTTCAGCGTGTCCGGCGAGGGCGAGGGCGATGCCACCTACG
GCAAGCTGACCCTGAAGTTCATCTGCACCACCGGCAAGCTGCCCGTGCCCTGGCCCACCCTCGTGACCAC
CCTGACCTACGGCGTGCAGTGCTTCAGCCGCTACCCCGACCACATGAAGCAGCACGACTTCTTCAAGTCC
GCCATGCCCGAAGGCTACGTCCAGGAGCGCACCATCTTCTTCAAGGACGACGGCAACTACAAGACCCGCG
CCGAGGTGAAGTTCGAGGGCGACACCCTGGTGAACCGCATCGAGCTGAAGGGCATCGACTTCAAGGAGGA
CGGCAACATCCTGGGGCACAAGCTGGAGTACAACTACAACAGCCACAACGTCTATATCATGGCCGACAAG
CAGAAGAACGGCATCAAGGTGAACTTCAAGATCCGCCACAACATCGAGGACGGCAGCGTGCAGCTCGCCG
ACCACTACCAGCAGAACACCCCCATCGGCGACGGCCCCGTGCTGCTGCCCGACAACCACTACCTGAGCAC
CCAGTCCGCCCTGAGCAAAGACCC
